Addgene plasmid #71433: pmGFP10C-­Tau
Purpose: Split GFP plasmid for visualization of Tau dimerization. Used together with plasmid 71434
Depositing lab: Henri Huttunen. Depositing organization: University of Helsinki. Publication: Internalized Tau sensitizes cells to stress by promoting formation and stability of stress granules. Brunello CA, Yan X, Huttunen HJ. Sci Rep. 2016 Jul 27;6:30498. doi: 10.1038/srep30498. PubMed 27460788.
Backbone
  Vector backbone: pmGFP10C
  Vector type: Mammalian Expression
  Selectable markers: Zeocin
Growth in bacteria
  Bacterial resistance: Ampicillin, 100 μg/mL
  Growth temperature: 37°C
  Growth strain: DH5alpha
  Copy number: Unknown
Gene/Insert
  Gene/Insert name: Tau (0N4R)
  Species: H. sapiens (human)
  Entrez Gene: MAPT (a.k.a. DDPAC, FTD1, FTDP-17, MAPTL, MSTD, MTBT1, MTBT2, PPND, PPP1R103, TAU, Tau-PHF6, tau-40)
  Tag / fusion protein: GFP (1-212) (C terminal on insert)
  Cloning method: Restriction Enzyme; 5′ cloning site SpeI/NheI (destroyed during cloning); 3′ cloning site KpnI (not destroyed)
  Sequencing primers: 5′ Forw (T7): 5'-­‐TAATACGACTCACTATAGGG-­‐3'; 3′ Rev: 5'-­‐TAGAAGGCACAGTCGAGG-­‐3'
Terms and licenses: Academic/Nonprofit Terms; Industry Terms: Not Available to Industry
How to cite: pmGFP10C-­Tau was a gift from Henri Huttunen (Addgene plasmid # 71433 ; http://n2t.net/addgene:71433 ; RRID:Addgene_71433)
