[The description below was written by a language model from this plasmid's Addgene catalogue record.]
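Description:
pmGFP10C-Tau is a mammalian expression plasmid built on the pmGFP10C backbone and designed as one half of a split-GFP pair for visualizing Tau dimerization in cells. It is propagated in E. coli under ampicillin selection, and the record lists zeocin as the selectable marker for mammalian cells. The copy number is recorded as unknown, and neither the origin of replication nor the promoter driving the insert is stated. The listed sequencing primers indicate a T7 priming site upstream of the insert, but no feature table is available to confirm the surrounding regulatory elements.

The insert is human Tau (MAPT) in its 0N4R isoform, which lacks the N-terminal inserts and has four microtubule-binding repeats. It is fused at its C terminus to a large GFP fragment comprising residues 1-212. The gene was introduced by restriction cloning, with a SpeI/NheI junction at the 5′ end that was destroyed in the process and an intact KpnI site at the 3′ end.

The GFP fragment is not expected to fluoresce on its own. In a split-GFP complementation assay it must be brought together with the remaining part of GFP, which here is supplied by a companion plasmid that the record says is to be used alongside this one. When the two fusion proteins associate, the fragments can reassemble into a functional fluorophore, so the fluorescence reports Tau-Tau interaction in cells. According to the record, the construct serves to visualize Tau dimerization, and the associated work concerns internalized Tau and stress granule formation and stability.
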