>Addgene plasmid #71433 | pmGFP10C-­Tau | addgene partial sequence | sequence record 130947 | T7 5'-TAATACGACTCACTATAGGG-3'
CCGCCGGAGTTCGAAGTGATGGAAGATCACGCTGGGACGTACGGGTTGGGGGACAGGAAAGATCAGGGGG
GCTACACCATGCACCAAGACCAAGAGGGTGACACGGACGCTGGCCTGAAAGCTGAAGAAGCAGGCATTGG
AGACACCCCCAGCCTGGAAGACGAAGCTGCTGGTCACGTGACCCAAGCTCGCATGGTCAGTAAAAGCAAA
GACGGGACTGGAAGCGATGACAAAAAAGCCAAGGGGGCTGATGGTAAAACGAAGATCGCCACACCGCGGG
GAGCAGCCCCTCCAGGCCAGAAGGGCCAGGCCAACGCCACCAGGATTCCAGCAAAAACCCCGCCCGCTCC
AAAGACACCACCCAGCTCTGGTGAACCTCCAAAATCAGGGGATCGCAGCGGCTACAGCAGCCCCGGCTCC
CCAGGCACTCCCGGCAGCCGCTCCCGCACCCCGTCCCTTCCAACCCCACCCACCCGGGAGCCCAAGAAGG
TGGCAGTGGTCCGTACTCCACCCAAGTCGCCGTCTTCCGCCAAGAGCCGCCTGCAGACAGCCCCCGTGCC
CATGCCAGACCTGAAGAATGTCAAGTCCAAGATCGGCTCCACTGAGAACCTGAAGCACCAGCCGGGAGGC
GGGAAGGTGCAGATAATT
[153 nt withheld, positions 649-801]
CATAA
