>Addgene plasmid #71433 | pmGFP10C-­Tau | addgene partial sequence | sequence record 130948 | BGH-rev 5'-TAGAAGGCACAGTCGAGG-3'
TATTTCTCGTTTGGGTCTTTGCTCAGCACTGTCTGTGTGCTCAGGTAGTGGTTGTCTGGCAGCAGCACTG
GGCCGTCGCCGATTGGTGTGTTCTGCTGGTAGTGGTCGGCGAGCTGCACGCTGCCGTCCTCCACGTTGTG
TCTCACTGTGAAGTTGGCTTTGATGCCGTTTTTCTGTTTGTTGGCTGTGATGTACACGTTGTGGCTGTTG
AAGTTGTACTCCAGTTTGTGGCCCAGGATGTTGCCGTCCTCTTTGAAGTCTGTGCCTTTCAGCTCGATTC
TGTTCACCAGTGTGTCGCCCTCGAATTTCACCACGGCTCTTGTTTTGTATTTGCCGTCGTCTTTGAAGCT
GATTGTTCTCTCCTGCACGTAGCCCTCTGGCATGGCGCTTTTGAAGAAGTCGTGTCTTTTCATGTGGTCC
GGATATCTGCTGAAGCACTGCACGCCGTATGTCAGTGTTGTCACTAGTGTTGGCCAGGGCACTGGCAGTT
TGCCTGTTGTGCAGATGAATTTCAGTGTCAGTTTGCCGATTGTGGCGTCGCCCTCGCCCTCGCCTCTCAC
GCTGAATTTGTGGCCGTTCACGTCGCCGTCCAGCTCCACCAGGATTGGCACCACGCCTGTGAACAGCTCC
TCGCCTTTCGAAACCATGGTGGCGGCCAGCGGTACCGCCAAACCCTGCTTGGCCAGGGAGGCAGACACCT
CGTCAGCTAGCGTGGCGAGCTGGGGCGAGTCTACCATGTCGATGCTGCCGGTGGAGGAGACATTGCTGAG
ATGCCGTG
